Addgene plasmid #16434: pCMV-Neo-Bam p53 wt
Depositing lab: Bert Vogelstein. Depositing organization: Johns Hopkins University and School of Medicine. Publication: Suppression of human colorectal carcinoma cell growth by wild-type p53. Baker SJ, Markowitz S, Fearon ER, Willson JK, Vogelstein B. Science. 1990 Aug 24. 249(4971):912-5. 10.1126/science.2144057 PubMed 2144057.
Backbone
  Vector backbone: pCMV-Neo-Bam
  Backbone manufacturer: Vogelstein Lab
  Backbone size w/o insert (bp): 6600
  Vector type: Mammalian Expression
  Selectable markers: Neomycin (select with G418)
Growth in bacteria
  Bacterial resistance: Ampicillin, 100 μg/mL
  Growth temperature: 37°C
  Growth strain: DH5alpha
  Copy number: Unknown
Gene/Insert
  Gene/Insert name: p53
  Species: H. sapiens (human)
  Insert size (bp): 1800
  Entrez Gene: TP53 (a.k.a. BCC7, BMFS5, LFS1, P53, TRP53)
  Cloning method: Restriction Enzyme; 5′ cloning site BamHI (not destroyed); 3′ cloning site BamHI (not destroyed)
  Sequencing primers: 5′ n/a
Terms and licenses: Academic/Nonprofit Terms; Industry Terms: Not Available to Industry
Depositor comments: A 1.8kb XbaI fragment encoding wild-type p53 (from nucleotide -130 to 1671 relative to the ATG) was blunt-ended and ligated to BamHI linkers. This was then cloned into the unique BamHI site in the pCMV-Neo-Bam vector. This plasmid is also known as pC53-SN3.
How to cite: pCMV-Neo-Bam p53 wt was a gift from Bert Vogelstein (Addgene plasmid # 16434 ; http://n2t.net/addgene:16434 ; RRID:Addgene_16434)
