[The description below was written by a language model from this plasmid's Addgene catalogue record and pLannotate feature annotations shown in this document.]
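Description:
pCMV-Neo-Bam p53 wt (also known as pC53-SN3) is a mammalian expression plasmid that carries wild-type human p53 (TP53) in the pCMV-Neo-Bam backbone. In E. coli it replicates from a high-copy ColE1/pMB1-type origin and is selected with ampicillin through the β-lactamase gene. The annotated sequence also contains short remnants of earlier cloning vectors: lac promoter/operator elements and fragments of lacI, lacZα, rop, bom, the Tn5 transposase and ble. None of these appears to play a role in the design. The sequenced record is about 8.3 kb, consistent with the stated backbone of roughly 6.6 kb plus an insert of about 1.8 kb.

The p53 insert is a 1.8 kb cDNA fragment running from about 130 nucleotides upstream of the start codon to beyond the end of the coding region. It was blunt-ended, fitted with BamHI linkers and placed in the vector's unique BamHI site, so it can be released again with BamHI. Transcription is driven by the human cytomegalovirus immediate-early enhancer and promoter. A rabbit β-globin intron lies upstream of the insert, and a β-globin exon remnant and polyadenylation signal lie downstream; these provide the splicing and 3′-end processing that support efficient mRNA expression. No epitope tag or reporter is annotated. A separate cassette, consisting of the HSV thymidine kinase promoter, the neomycin phosphotransferase gene and the HSV TK poly(A) signal, allows G418 selection of stably transfected mammalian cells.

The associated publication concerns suppression of human colorectal carcinoma cell growth by wild-type p53. This fits the use of the plasmid to express wild-type p53 in transfected tumour cells and to assess its effect on growth among G418-selected cells.
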