Features (pLannotate 1.2.2; 22 found; start..end, strand, type, name):
      1..380     +  enhancer       CMV enhancer: human cytomegalovirus immediate early enhancer
    381..584     +  promoter       CMV promoter: human cytomegalovirus (CMV) immediate early promoter
    696..1268    +  intron         β-globin intron: intron from rabbit β-globin gene
   1470..2648    +  CDS            TP53 (sequence withheld): P53_HUMAN - Also known as P53. Experimental evidence at protein level: Swiss-Prot protein existence level 1. Acts as a tumor suppressor in many tumor types; induces growth arrest or apoptosis depending on the physiological circumstances and cell type. Involved in cell cycle regulation as a trans-activator that acts to negatively regulate cell division by controlling a set of genes required for this process. One of the activated genes is an inhibitor of cyclin-dependent kinases. Apoptosis induction seems to be mediated either by stimulation of BAX and FAS antigen expression, or by repression of
   3157..3234    +  CDS            HBB (fragment): HBB_PONPY - Experimental evidence at transcript level: Swiss-Prot protein existence level 2. Involved in oxygen transport from the lung to the various peripheral tissues. From Pongo pygmaeus (Bornean orangutan).
   3305..3360    +  polyA_signal   β-globin poly(A) signal: rabbit β-globin polyadenylation signal (Gil and Proudfoot, 1987)
   3742..3758    -  protein_bind   lac operator: The lac repressor binds to the lac operator to inhibit transcription in E. coli. This inhibition can be relieved by adding lactose or isopropyl-β-D-thiogalactopyranoside (IPTG). lac repressor encoded by lacI
   3766..3796    -  promoter       lac promoter: promoter for the E. coli lac operon
   3811..3832    -  protein_bind   CAP binding site: CAP binding activates transcription in the presence of cAMP. E. coli catabolite activator protein
   3845..3937    -  CDS            lacI (fragment): lac repressor; lacI; The lac repressor binds to the lac operator to inhibit transcription in E. coli. This inhibition can be relieved by adding lactose or isopropyl-β-D-thiogalactopyranoside (IPTG).
   4120..4708    -  rep_origin     ori: high-copy-number ColE1/pMB1/pBR322/pUC origin of replication
   4879..5739    -  CDS            AmpR: β-lactamase; bla; confers resistance to ampicillin, carbenicillin, and related antibiotics
   5740..5844    -  promoter       AmpR promoter: bla
   5939..5974    +  CDS            rop (fragment): Rop protein, which maintains plasmids at low copy number; rop
   6076..6175    +  misc_feature   bom (fragment): basis of mobility region from pBR322
   6181..6335    -  CDS            lacZα (fragment): LacZα fragment of β-galactosidase; lacZ fragment
   6339..6662    +  CDS            tnpA (fragment): TN5P_ECOLX - Also known as tnp. Experimental evidence at protein level: Swiss-Prot protein existence level 1. Mediates transposition of transposon Tn5 by a 'cut and paste' mechanism. First, the monomeric transposase binds the 19 bp inverted DNA repeats flanking the transposon. Then, dimerization of the DNA- bound transposase creates a synaptic DNA complex. After nicking of the first DNA strand, excision of the transposon proceeds through a series of intermediates. The transposase then mediates the insertion of the transposon at a new site by strand transfer. The activity of the wild- type tran
   6745..6890    +  promoter       HSV TK promoter: herpes simplex virus thymidine kinase promoter
   6947..7738    +  CDS            neo: KKA2_KLEPN - Also known as kan, nptII. Experimental evidence at protein level: Swiss-Prot protein existence level 1. Resistance to kanamycin, neomycin, paromomycin, ribostamycin, butirosin and gentamicin B. From Klebsiella pneumoniae.
   7762..7917    +  CDS            ble (fragment): BLE_KLEPN - Experimental evidence at protein level: Swiss-Prot protein existence level 1. Binding protein with a strong affinity to the bleomycin family of antibiotics. Binds to CL990; an antimitotic-antibiotic compound. From Klebsiella pneumoniae.
   7979..8026    +  polyA_signal   HSV TK poly(A) signal: herpes simplex virus thymidine kinase polyadenylation signal (Cole and Stacy, 1985)
   8117..8133    -  polyA_signal   bGH poly(A) signal (fragment): bovine growth hormone polyadenylation signal
>Addgene plasmid #16434 | pCMV-Neo-Bam p53 wt | addgene full sequence | sequence record 208221 | Addgene NGS Result
GACATTGATTATTGACTAGTTATTAATAGTAATCAATTACGGGGTCATTAGTTCATAGCCCATATATGGA
GTTCCGCGTTACATAACTTACGGTAAATGGCCCGCCTGGCTGACCGCCCAACGACCCCCGCCCATTGACG
TCAATAATGACGTATGTTCCCATAGTAACGCCAATAGGGACTTTCCATTGACGTCAATGGGTGGAGTATT
TACGGTAAACTGCCCACTTGGCAGTACATCAAGTGTATCATATGCCAAGTACGCCCCCTATTGACGTCAA
TGACGGTAAATGGCCCGCCTGGCATTATGCCCAGTACATGACCTTATGGGACTTTCCTACTTGGCAGTAC
ATCTACGTATTAGTCATCGCTATTACCATGGTGATGCGGTTTTGGCAGTACATCAATGGGCGTGGATAGC
GGTTTGACTCACGGGGATTTCCAAGTCTCCACCCCATTGACGTCAATGGGAGTTTGTTTTGGCACCAAAA
TCAACGGGACTTTCCAAAATGTCGTAACAACTCCGCCCCATTGACGCAAATGGGCGGTAGGCGTGTACGG
TGGGAGGTCTATATAAGCAGAGCTCGTTTAGTGAACCGTCAGATCGCCTGGAGACGCCATCCACGCTGTT
TTGACCTCCATAGAAGACACCGGGACCGATCCAGCCTCCGGTCGACCGATCCTGAGAACTTCAGGGTGAG
TTTGGGGACCCTTGATTGTTCTTTCTTTTTCGCTATTGTAAAATTCATGTTATATGGAGGGGGCAAAGTT
TTCAGGGTGTTGTTTAGAATGGGAAGATGTCCCTTGTATCACCATGGACCCTCATGATAATTTTGTTTCT
TTCACTTTCTACTCTGTTGACAACCATTGTCTCCTCTTATTTTCTTTTCATTTTCTGTAACTTTTTCGTT
AAACTTTAGCTTGCATTTGTAACGAATTTTTAAATTCACTTTTGTTTATTTGTCAGATTGTAAGTACTTT
CTCTAATCACTTTTTTTTCAAGGCAATCAGGGTATATTATATTGTACTTCAGCACAGTTTTAGAGAACAA
TTGTTATAATTAAATGATAAGGTAGAATATTTCTGCATATAAATTCTGGCTGGCGTGGAAATATTCTTAT
TGGTAGAAACAACTACACCCTGGTCATCATCCTGCCTTTCTCTTTATGGTTACAATGATATACACTGTTT
GAGATGAGGATAAAATACTCTGAGTCCAAACCGGGCCCCTCTGCTAACCATGTTCATGCCTTCTTCTCTT
TCCTACAGCTCCTGGGCAACGTGCTGGTTGTTGTGCTGTCTCATCATTTTGGCAAAGAATTCCTCGACGG
ATCCCGCTAGAGCCACCGTCCAGGGAGCAGGTAGCTGCTGGGCTCCGGGGACACTTTGCGTTCGGGCTGG
GAGCGTGCTTTCCACGACGGTGACACGCTTCCCTGGATTGGCAGCCAGACTGCCTTCCGGGTCACTGCC
[1179 nt withheld, positions 1470-2648]
TGACATTCTCCACTTCTTGTTCCCCACTGACAGCCTCCCACCCCCATCTCTCCCTCCCCTGCCATTTTGG
GTTTTGGGTCTTTGAACCCTTGCTTGCAATAGGTGTGCGTCAGAAGCACCCAGGACTTCCATTTGCTTTG
TCCCGGGGCTCCACTGAACAAGTTGGCCTGCACTGGTGTTTTGTTGTGGGGAGGAGGATGGGGAGTAGGA
CATACCAGCTTAGATTTTAAGGTTTTTACTGTGAGGGATGTTTGGGAGATGTAAGAAATGTTCTTGCAGT
TAAGGGTTAGTTTACAATCAGCCACATTCTAGGTAGGGGCCCACTTCACCGTACTAACCAGGGAAGCTGT
CCCTCACTGTTGAATTTTCTCTAACTTCAAGGCCCATATCTGTGAAATGCTGGCATTTGCACCTACCTCA
CAGAGTGCATTGTGAGGGTTAATGAAATAATGTACATCTGGCCTTGAAACCACCTTTTATTACATGGGGT
CTAGCGGGATCCGTCGAGGAATTCACTCCTCAGGTGCAGGCTGCCTATCAGAAGGTGGTGGCTGGTGTGG
CCAATGCCCTGGCTCACAAATACCACTGAGATCTTTTTCCCTCTGCCAAAAATTATGGGGACATCATGAA
GCCCCTTGAGCATCTGACTTCTGGCTAATAAAGGAAATTTATTTTCATTGCAATAGTGTGTTGGAATTTT
TTGTGTCTCTCACTCGGAAGGACATATGGGAGGGCAAATCATTTAAAACATCAGAATGAGTATTTGGTTT
AGAGTTTGGCAACATATGCCCATATGCTGGCTGCCATGAACAAAGGTTGGCTATAAAGAGGTCATCAGTA
TATGAAACAGCCCCCTGCTGTCCATTCCTTATTCCATAGAAAAGCCTTGACTTGAGGTTAGATTTTTTTT
ATATTTTGTTTTGTGTTATTTTTTTCTTTAACATCCCTAAAATTTTCCTTACATGTTTTACTAGCCAGAT
TTTTCCTCCTCTCCTGACTACTCCCAGTCATAGCTGTCCCTCTTCTCTTATGGAGATCCCTCGACGGATC
GGCCGCAATTCGTAATCATGTCATAGCTGTTTCCTGTGTGAAATTGTTATCCGCTCACAATTCCACACAA
CATACGAGCCGGAAGCATAAAGTGTAAAGCCTGGGGTGCCTAATGAGTGAGCTAACTCACATTAATTGCG
TTGCGCTCACTGCCCGCTTTCCAGTCGGGAAACCTGTCGTGCCAGCTGCATTAATGAATCGGCCAACGCG
CGGGGAGAGGCGGTTTGCGTATTGGGCGCTCTTCCGCTTCCTCGCTCACTGACTCGCTGCGCTCGGTCGT
TCGGCTGCGGCGAGCGGTATCAGCTCACTCAAAGGCGGTAATACGGTTATCCACAGAATCAGGGGATAAC
GCAGGAAAGAACATGTGAGCAAAAGGCCAGCAAAAGGCCAGGAACCGTAAAAAGGCCGCGTTGCTGGCGT
TTTTCCATAGGCTCCGCCCCCCTGACGAGCATCACAAAAATCGACGCTCAAGTCAGAGGTGGCGAAACCC
GACAGGACTATAAAGATACCAGGCGTTTCCCCCTGGAAGCTCCCTCGTGCGCTCTCCTGTTCCGACCCTG
CCGCTTACCGGATACCTGTCCGCCTTTCTCCCTTCGGGAAGCGTGGCGCTTTCTCATAGCTCACGCTGTA
GGTATCTCAGTTCGGTGTAGGTCGTTCGCTCCAAGCTGGGCTGTGTGCACGAACCCCCCGTTCAGCCCGA
CCGCTGCGCCTTATCCGGTAACTATCGTCTTGAGTCCAACCCGGTAAGACACGACTTATCGCCACTGGCA
GCAGCCACTGGTAACAGGATTAGCAGAGCGAGGTATGTAGGCGGTGCTACAGAGTTCTTGAAGTGGTGGC
CTAACTACGGCTACACTAGAAGAACAGTATTTGGTATCTGCGCTCTGCTGAAGCCAGTTACCTTCGGAAA
AAGAGTTGGTAGCTCTTGATCCGGCAAACAAACCACCGCTGGTAGCGGTGGTTTTTTTGTTTGCAAGCAG
CAGATTACGCGCAGAAAAAAAGGATCTCAAGAAGATCCTTTGATCTTTTCTACGGGGTCTGACGCTCAGT
GGAACGAAAACTCACGTTAAGGGATTTTGGTCATGAGATTATCAAAAAGGATCTTCACCTAGATCCTTTT
AAATTAAAAATGAAGTTTTAAATCAATCTAAAGTATATATGAGTAAACTTGGTCTGACAGTTACCAATGC
TTAATCAGTGAGGCACCTATCTCAGCGATCTGTCTATTTCGTTCATCCATAGTTGCCTGACTCCCCGTCG
TGTAGATAACTACGATACGGGAGGGCTTACCATCTGGCCCCAGTGCTGCAATGATACCGCGAGACCCACG
CTCACCGGCTCCAGATTTATCAGCAATAAACCAGCCAGCCGGAAGGGCCGAGCGCAGAAGTGGTCCTGCA
ACTTTATCCGCCTCCATCCAGTCTATTAATTGTTGCCGGGAAGCTAGAGTAAGTAGTTCGCCAGTTAATA
GTTTGCGCAACGTTGTTGCCATTGCTACAGGCATCGTGGTGTCACGCTCGTCGTTTGGTATGGCTTCATT
CAGCTCCGGTTCCCAACGATCAAGGCGAGTTACATGATCCCCCATGTTGTGCAAAAAAGCGGTTAGCTCC
TTCGGTCCTCCGATCGTTGTCAGAAGTAAGTTGGCCGCAGTGTTATCACTCATGGTTATGGCAGCACTGC
ATAATTCTCTTACTGTCATGCCATCCGTAAGATGCTTTTCTGTGACTGGTGAGTACTCAACCAAGTCATT
CTGAGAATAGTGTATGCGGCGACCGAGTTGCTCTTGCCCGGCGTCAATACGGGATAATACCGCGCCACAT
AGCAGAACTTTAAAAGTGCTCATCATTGGAAAACGTTCTTCGGGGCGAAAACTCTCAAGGATCTTACCGC
TGTTGAGATCCAGTTCGATGTAACCCACTCGTGCACCCAACTGATCTTCAGCATCTTTTACTTTCACCAG
CGTTTCTGGGTGAGCAAAAACAGGAAGGCAAAATGCCGCAAAAAAGGGAATAAGGGCGACACGGAAATGT
TGAATACTCATACTCTTCCTTTTTCAATATTATTGAAGCATTTATCAGGGTTATTGTCTCATGAGCGGAT
ACATATTTGAATGTATTTAGAAAAATAAACAAATAGGGGTTCCGCGCACATTTCCCCGAAAAGTGCCACC
TGACGTCTAAGAAACCATTATTATCATGACATTAACCTATAAAAATAGGCGTATCACGAGGCCCTTTCGT
CTCGCGCGTTTCGGTGATGACGGTGAAAACCTCTGACACATGCAGCTCCCGGAGACGGTCACAGCTTGTC
TGTAAGCGGATGCCGGGAGCAGACAAGCCCGTCAGGGCGCGTCAGCGGGTGTTGGCGGGTGTCGGGGCTG
GCTTAACTATGCGGCATCAGAGCAGATTGTACTGAGAGTGCACCATATGCGGTGTGAAATACCGCACAGA
TGCGTAAGGAGAAAATACCGCATCAGGCGCCATTCGCCATTCAGGCTGCGCAACTGTTGGGAAGGGCGAT
CGGTGCGGGCCTCTTCGCTATTACGCCAGCTGGCGAAAGGGGGATGTGCTGCAAGGCGATTAAGTTGGGT
AACGCCAGGGTTTTCCCAGTCACGACGTTGTAAAACGACGGCCAGTGCCAAGCTTCACGCTGCCGCAAGC
ACTCAGGGCGCAAGGGCTGCTAAAGGAAGCGGAACACGTAGAAAGCCAGTCCGCAGAAACGGTGCTGACC
CCGGATGAATGTCAGCTACTGGGCTATCTGGACAAGGGAAAACGCAAGCGCAAAGAGAAAGCAGGTAGCT
TGCAGTGGGCTTACATGGCGATAGCTAGACTGGGCGGTTTTATGGACAGCAAGCGAACCGGAATTGCCAG
CTGGGGCGCCCTCTGGTAAGGTTGGGAAGCCCTGCAAAGTAAACTGGATGGCTTTCTTGCCGCCAAGGAT
CTGATGGCGCAGGGGATCAAGATCCTGCTTCATCCCCGTGGCCCGTTGCTCGCGTTTGCTGGCGGTGTCC
CCGGAAGAAATATATTTGCATGTCTTTAGTTCTATGATGACACAAACCCCGCCCAGCGTCTTGTCATTGG
CGAATTCGAACACGCAGATGCAGTCGGGGCGGCGCGGTCCCAGGTCCACTTCGCATATTAAGGTGACGCG
TGTGGCCTCGAACACCGAGCGACCCTGCAGCGACCCGCTTAACAGCGTCAACAGCGTGCCGCAGATCTGA
TCAAGAGACAGGATGAGGATCGTTTCGCATGATTGAACAAGATGGATTGCACGCAGGTTCTCCGGCCGCT
TGGGTGGAGAGGCTATTCGGCTATGACTGGGCACAACAGACAATCGGCTGCTCTGATGCCGCCGTGTTCC
GGCTGTCAGCGCAGGGGCGCCCGGTTCTTTTTGTCAAGACCGACCTGTCCGGTGCCCTGAATGAACTGCA
GGACGAGGCAGCGCGGCTATCGTGGCTGGCCACGACGGGCGTTCCTTGCGCAGCTGTGCTCGACGTTGTC
ACTGAAGCGGGAAGGGACTGGCTGCTATTGGGCGAAGTGCCGGGGCAGGATCTCCTGTCATCTCACCTTG
CTCCTGCCGAGAAAGTATCCATCATGGCTGATGCAATGCGGCGGCTGCATACGCTTGATCCGGCTACCTG
CCCATTCGACCACCAAGCGAAACATCGCATCGAGCGAGCACGTACTCGGATGGAAGCCGGTCTTGTCGAT
CAGGATGATCTGGACGAAGAGCATCAGGGGCTCGCGCCAGCCGAACTGTTCGCCAGGCTCAAGGCGCGCA
TGCCCGACGGCGAGGATCTCGTCGTGACCCATGGCGATGCCTGCTTGCCGAATATCATGGTGGAAAATGG
CCGCTTTTCTGGATTCATCGACTGTGGCCGGCTGGGTGTGGCGGACCGCTATCAGGACATAGCGTTGGCT
ACCCGTGATATTGCTGAAGAGCTTGGCGGCGAATGGGCTGACCGCTTCCTCGTGCTTTACGGTATCGCCG
CTCCCGATTCGCAGCGCATCGCCTTCTATCGCCTTCTTGACGAGTTCTTCTGAGCGGGACTCTGGGGTTC
GAAATGACCGACCAAGCGACGCCCAACCTGCCATCACGAGATTTCGATTCCACCGCCGCCTTCTATGAAA
GGTTGGGCTTCGGAATCGTTTTCCGGGACGCCGGCTGGATGATCCTCCAGCGCGGGGATCTCATGCTGGA
GTTCTTCGCCCACCCCGGGAGATGGGGGAGGCTAACTGAAACACGGAAGGAGACAATACCGGAAGGAACC
CGCGCTATGACGGCAATAAAAAGACAGAATAAAACGCACGGTGTTGGGTCGTTTGTTCATAAACGCGGGG
TTCGGTCCCAGGGCTGGCACTCTGTCGATACCCCACCGAGACCCCATTGGGGCCAATACGCCCGCGTTTC
TTCCTTTTCCCCACCCCACCCCCCAAGTTCGGGTGAAGGCCCAGGGCTCGCAGCCAACGTCGGGGCGGCA
AGCCCTGCCATAGCCACGGGCCCCGTGGGTTAGGGACGGCGGATCGCGGCCCTCTAGAGAGCTTGGCCCA
TTGCATACGTTGTATCCATATCATAATATGTACATTTATATTGGCTCATGTCCAACATTACCGCCATGTT
