>Addgene plasmid #16434 | pCMV-Neo-Bam p53 wt | addgene partial sequence | sequence record 98343 | Bglob-intron-F 5'-ctggtcatcatcctgccttt-3'
ATATACACTGTTTGAGATGAGGATAAAATACTCTGAGTCCAAACCGGGCCCCTCTGCTAACCATGTTCAT
GCCTTCTTCTCTTTCCTACAGCTCCTGGGCAACGTGCTGGTTGTTGTGCTGTCTCATCATTTTGGCAAAG
AATTCCTCGACGGATCCCGCTAGAGCCACCGTCCAGGGAGCAGGTAGCTGCTGGGCTCCGGGGACACTTT
GCGTTCGGGCTGGGAGCGTGCTTTCCACGACGGTGACACGCTTCCCTGGATTGGCAGCCAGACTGCCTTC
CGGGTCACTGCC
[740 nt withheld, positions 293-1032]
