>Addgene plasmid #16434 | pCMV-Neo-Bam p53 wt | addgene partial sequence | sequence record 98408 | Bglob-pA-R 5'-ttttggcagagggaaaaaga-3'
TTGTGAGCCAGGGCATTGGCCACACCAGCCACCACCTTCTGATAGGCAGCCTGCACCTGAGGAGTGAATT
CCTCGACGGATCCCGCTAGACCCCATGTAATAAAAGGTGGTTTCAAGGCCAGATGTACATTATTTCATTA
ACCCTCACAATGCACTCTGTGAGGTAGGTGCAAATGCCAGCATTTCACAGATATGGGCCTTGAAGTTAGA
GAAAATTCAACAGTGAGGGACAGCTTCCCTGGTTAGTACGGTGAAGTGGGCCCCTACCTAGAATGTGGCT
GATTGTAAACTAACCCTTAACTGCAAGAACATTTCTTACATCTCCCAAACATCCCTCACAGTAAAAACCT
TAAAATCTAAGCTGGTATGTCCTACTCCCCATCCTCCTCCCCACAACAAAACACCAGTGCAGGCCAACTT
GTTCAGTGGAGCCCCGGGACAAAGCAAATGGAAGTCCTGGGTGCTTCTGACGCACACCTATTGCAAGCAA
GGGTTCAAAGACCCAAAACCCAAAATGGCAGGGGAGGGAGAGATGGGGGTGGGAGGCTGTCAGTGGGGAA
CAAGAAGTGGAGAATGTCA
[485 nt withheld, positions 580-1064]
